Addgene plasmid #165509: pOpen-TEV protease
Purpose: Used for site-specific cleavage of proteins. TEV cleaves the protein consensus sequence EXXYXQ^S/G
Depositing lab: Drew Endy & Jennifer Molloy & FreeGenes Project. Depositing organization: Stanford University.
Backbone
  Vector backbone: pBuild
  Vector type: Synthetic Biology
Growth in bacteria
  Bacterial resistance: Ampicillin, 100 μg/mL
  Growth temperature: 37°C
  Growth strain: DH5alpha
  Copy number: High Copy
Gene/Insert
  Gene/Insert name: TEV protease
  Species: Other
  Cloning method: Restriction Enzyme; 5′ cloning site AATG (unknown if destroyed); 3′ cloning site GCTT (unknown if destroyed)
  Sequencing primers: 5′ M13 forward; 3′ M13 reverse
Depositor comments: Used for site-specific cleavage of proteins. TEV cleaves the protein consensus sequence EXXYXQ^S/G. The plasmids in the Open Enzyme collection contain genetic parts and are not functional by themselves. Researchers can clone these enzymes into an expression vector of their choice and then transform into E. coli bacteria for expression and purification. Additional information can be found at https://www.addgene.org/depositor-collections/open-enzyme/.
How to cite: pOpen-TEV protease was a gift from Drew Endy & Jennifer Molloy & FreeGenes Project (Addgene plasmid # 165509 ; http://n2t.net/addgene:165509 ; RRID:Addgene_165509)
