[The description below was written by a language model from this plasmid's Addgene catalogue record and pLannotate feature annotations shown in this document.]
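Description:
pOpen-TEV protease is a small (about 2.9 kb) synthetic-biology part plasmid built on the pBuild backbone, carrying the coding sequence for tobacco etch virus (TEV) protease as a storage and distribution clone rather than as an expression construct. It is propagated in E. coli at high copy number through a ColE1/pUC-type origin of replication and is selected with ampicillin by way of a β-lactamase gene driven by its native bla promoter.

The payload is annotated as a roughly 0.7 kb fragment of the TEV polyprotein corresponding to nuclear inclusion protein A, the viral protease domain. No promoter or ribosome binding site is annotated upstream of it, which fits the depositor's statement that plasmids in the Open Enzyme collection contain genetic parts and are not functional by themselves. The insert is instead insulated by transcription terminators: a bidirectional tonB terminator sits upstream and a T7 terminator lies downstream across the plasmid junction, an arrangement that would limit read-through into or out of the part. A very short lacZα remnant next to the tonB terminator appears to be backbone residue. The insert is bounded by the four-base cloning sites AATG and GCTT, and M13 forward and reverse primer sites are listed for sequencing across it. No affinity tags are annotated.

The intended use is to transfer the coding sequence into an expression vector of the user's choice, then express and purify the enzyme in E. coli. The purified protease is used for site-specific cleavage of proteins at the consensus EXXYXQ followed by S or G, cutting after the glutamine.
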