Features (pLannotate 1.2.2; 7 found; start..end, strand, type, name):
     38..85      +  terminator     T7 terminator: transcription terminator for bacteriophage T7 RNA polymerase
    173..761     -  rep_origin     ori: high-copy-number ColE1/pMB1/pBR322/pUC origin of replication
    952..1812    -  CDS            AmpR: β-lactamase; bla; confers resistance to ampicillin, carbenicillin, and related antibiotics
   1813..1917    -  promoter       AmpR promoter: bla
   1933..1949    -  CDS            lacZα (fragment): LacZα fragment of β-galactosidase; lacZ fragment
   1950..1981    +  terminator     tonB terminator: bidirectional E. coli tonB-P14 transcription terminator
   2033..2758    +  CDS            POLG_TEV (fragment): Experimental evidence at protein level: Swiss-Prot protein existence level 1. [Nuclear inclusion protein A]: has RNA-binding and proteolytic activities. From Tobacco etch virus (TEV).
>Addgene plasmid #165509 | pOpen-TEV protease | addgene full sequence | sequence record 338590 | Addgene NGS Result
CGCTGAGGTGTCAATCGTCGGAGCCGCTGAGCAATAACTAGCATAACCCCTTGGGGCCTCTAAACGGGTC
TTGAGGGGTTTTTTGCATGGTCATAGCTGTTTCCTGAGAGCTTGGCAGGTGATGACACACATTAACAAAT
TTCGTGAGGAGTCTCCAGAAGAATGCCATTAATTTCCATAGGCTCCGCCCCCCTGACGAGCATCACAAAA
ATCGACGCTCAAGTCAGAGGTGGCGAAACCCGACAGGACTATAAAGATACCAGGCGTTTCCCCCTGGAAG
CTCCCTCGTGCGCTCTCCTGTTCCGACCCTGCCGCTTACCGGATACCTGTCCGCCTTTCTCCCTTCGGGA
AGCGTGGCGCTTTCTCATAGCTCACGCTGTAGGTATCTCAGTTCGGTGTAGGTCGTTCGCTCCAAGCTGG
GCTGTGTGCACGAACCCCCCGTTCAGCCCGACCGCTGCGCCTTATCCGGTAACTATCGTCTTGAGTCCAA
CCCGGTAAGACACGACTTATCGCCACTGGCAGCAGCCACTGGTAACAGGATTAGCAGAGCGAGGTATGTA
GGCGGTGCTACAGAGTTCTTGAAGTGGTGGCCTAACTACGGCTACACTAGAAGAACAGTATTTGGTATCT
GCGCTCTGCTGAAGCCAGTTACCTTCGGAAAAAGAGTTGGTAGCTCTTGATCCGGCAAACAAACCACCGC
TGGTAGCGGTGGTTTTTTTGTTTGCAAGCAGCAGATTACACGCAGAAAAAAAGGATCTCAAGAAGGCCTA
CTATTAGCAACAACGATCCTTTGATCTTTTCTACGGGGTCTGACGCTCAGTGGAACGAAAACTCACGTTA
AGGGATTTTGGTCATGAGATTATCAAAAAGGATCTTCACCTAGATCCTTTTAAATTAAAAATGAAGTTTT
AAATCAATCTAAAGTATATATGAGTAAACTTGGTCTGACAGTTACCAATGCTTAATCAGTGAGGCACCTA
TCTCAGCGATCTGTCTATTTCGTTCATCCATAGTTGCCTGACTCCCCGTCGTGTAGATAACTACGATACG
GGAGGGCTTACCATCTGGCCCCAGTGCTGCAATGATACCGCGAGAACCACGCTCACCGGCTCCAGATTTA
TCAGCAATAAACCAGCCAGCCGGAAGGGCCGAGCGCAGAAGTGGTCCTGCAACTTTATCCGCCTCCATCC
AGTCTATTAATTGTTGCCGGGAAGCTAGAGTAAGTAGTTCGCCAGTTAATAGTTTGCGCAACGTTGTTGC
CATTGCTACAGGCATCGTGGTGTCACGCTCGTCGTTTGGTATGGCTTCATTCAGCTCCGGTTCCCAACGA
TCAAGGCGAGTTACATGATCCCCCATGTTGTGCAAAAAAGCGGTTAGCTCCTTCGGTCCTCCGATCGTTG
TCAGAAGTAAGTTGGCCGCAGTGTTATCACTCATGGTTATGGCAGCACTGCATAATTCTCTTACTGTCAT
GCCATCCGTAAGATGCTTTTCTGTGACTGGTGAGTACTCAACCAAGTCATTCTGAGAATAGTGTATGCGG
CGACCGAGTTGCTCTTGCCCGGCGTCAATACGGGATAATACCGCGCCACATAGCAGAACTTTAAAAGTGC
TCATCATTGGAAAACGTTCTTCGGGGCGAAAACTCTCAAGGATCTTACCGCTGTTGAGATCCAGTTCGAT
GTAACCCACTCGTGCACCCAACTGATCTTCAGCATCTTTTACTTTCACCAGCGTTTCTGGGTGAGCAAAA
ACAGGAAGGCAAAATGCCGCAAAAAAGGGAATAAGGGCGACACGGAAATGTTGAATACTCATACTCTTCC
TTTTTCAATATTATTGAAGCATTTATCAGGGTTATTGTCTCATGAGCGGATACATATTTGAATGTATTTA
GAAAAATAAACAAATAGGGGTTCCGCGCACCTGCACCAGTCAGTAAAACGACGGCCAGTAGTCAAAAGCC
TCCGACCGGAGGCTTTTGACTTGGTTCAGGTGGAGTGGGAGAAATAAGACGACGACCCTCGGGTCTCTAA
TGGGCGAATCTCTGTTTAAAGGTCCGCGTGATTATAACCCGATCTCTAGCACGATTTGCCATCTGACCAA
CGAATCAGATGGTCACACGACTTCTCTGTACGGTATCGGCTTCGGCCCATTCATTATCACCAACAAACAC
CTGTTCCGTCGTAACAACGGCACCCTGCTGGTTCAATCCTTACATGGCGTATTCAAGGTTAAAAACACCA
CCACTCTGCAACAGCACCTGATCGATGGCCGTGATATGATCATTATTCGTATGCCGAAAGATTTCCCGCC
GTTCCCGCAGAAACTGAAATTCCGTGAACCGCAGCGTGAAGAACGTATTTGTCTGGTCACCACCAACTTC
CAAACCAAAAGTATGTCCTCCATGGTTTCTGACACCTCCTGTACTTTCCCGAGCTCTGATGGCATCTTTT
GGAAACACTGGATTCAGACAAAGGATGGTCAGTGTGGTTCCCCGCTGGTATCGACCCGTGATGGCTTTAT
CGTCGGTATCCACAGTGCCTCCAACTTCACCAACACAAACAACTACTTCACCTCGGTGCCGAAAAACTTC
ATGGAACTGCTGACCAACCAGGAAGCGCAGCAGTGGGTTTCGGGCTGGCGTTTAAACGCCGACTCTGTTC
TGTGGGGCGGCCACAAGGTTTTCATGGTTAAACCGGAAGAACCGTTTCAACCTGTTAAAGAAGCTACCCA
GCTGATGAACGAGCTGGTATATAGCCAGTGAAGAGCTTTGAGACCGCTGGGCACTATGCTTTACTCCGGG
CGACACACGGTGAATTTAGGGATAACAGGGTAATGCTGCTACTTCAAAGTCAGAA
